>Addgene plasmid #123864 | MTK6_010 | addgene full sequence | sequence record 249815 | Addgene NGS Result
ACCTCTTACGTGCCCGATCAATCATGACCAAAATCCCTTAACGTGAGTTTTCGTTCCACTGAGCGTCAGA
CCCCGTAGAAAAGATCAAAGGATCTTCTTGAGATCCTTTTTTTCTGCGCGTAATCTGCTGCTTGCAAACA
AAAAAACCACCGCTACCAGCGGTGGTTTGTTTGCCGGATCAAGAGCTACCAACTCTTTTTCCGAAGGTAA
CTGGCTTCAGCAGAGCGCAGATACCAAATACTGTTCTTCTAGTGTAGCCGTAGTTAGGCCACCACTTCAA
GAACTCTGTAGCACCGCCTACATACCTCGCTCTGCTAATCCTGTTACCAGTGGCTGCTGCCAGTGGCGAT
AAGTCGTGTCTTACCGGGTTGGACTCAAGACGATAGTTACCGGATAAGGCGCAGCGGTCGGGCTGAACGG
GGGGTTCGTGCACACAGCCCAGCTTGGAGCGAACGACCTACACCGAACTGAGATACCTACAGCGTGAGCT
ATGAGAAAGCGCCACGCTTCCCGAAGGGAGAAAGGCGGACAGGTATCCGGTAAGCGGCAGGGTCGGAACA
GGAGAGCGCACGAGGGAGCTTCCAGGGGGAAACGCCTGGTATCTTTATAGTCCTGTCGGGTTTCGCCACC
TCTGACTTGAGCGTCGATTTTTGTGATGCTCGTCAGGGGGGCGGAGCCTATGGAAAAACGCCAGCAACGC
GGCCTTTTTACGGTTCCTGGCCTTTTGCTGGCCTTTTGCTCACATGTTCTTTCCTGCGTTATCCCCTGAT
TCTGTGGATAACCGTAGTCGGTCTCATACAGAAGTTCCTATTCTCTAGAAAGTATAGGAACTTCGAGTTG
AGACCAGACCAATAAAAAACGCCCGGCGGCAACCGAGCGTTCTGAACAAATCCAGATGGAGTTCTGAGGT
CATTACTGGATCTATCAACAGGAGTCCAAGCGAGCTCGATATCAAATTACGCCCCGCCCTGCCACTCATC
GCAGTACTGTTGTAATTCATTAAGCATTCTGCCGACATGGAAGCCATCACAAACGGCATGATGAACCTGA
ATCGCCAGCGGCATCAGCACCTTGTCGCCTTGCGTATAATATTTGCCCATGGTGAAAACGGGGGCGAAGA
AGTTGTCCATATTGGCCACGTTTAAATCAAAACTGGTGAAACTCACCCAGGGATTGGCTGAAACGAAAAA
CATATTCTCAATAAACCCTTTAGGGAAATAGGCCAGGTTTTCACCGTAACACGCCACATCTTGCGAATAT
ATGTGTAGAAACTGCCGGAAATCGTCGTGGTATTCACTCCAGAGCGATGAAAACGTTTCAGTTTGCTCAT
GGAAAACGGTGTAACAAGGGTGAACACTATCCCATATCACCAGCTCACCGTCTTTCATTGCCATACGAAA
TTCCGGATGAGCATTCATCAGGCGGGCAAGAATGTGAATAAAGGCCGGATAAAACTTGTGCTTATTTTTC
TTTACGGTCTTTAAAAAGGCCGTAATATCCAGCTGAACGGTCTGGTTATAGGTACATTGAGCAACTGACT
GAAATGCCTCAAAATGTTCTTTACGATGCCATTGGGATATATCAACGGTGGTATATCCAGTGATTTTTTT
CTCCATTTTAGCTTCCTTAGCTCCTGAAAATCTCGATAACTCAAAAAATACGCCCGGTAGTGATCTTATT
TCATTATGGTGAAAGTTGGA
Features (pLannotate 1.2.2; 5 found; start..end, strand, type, name):
     98..686     +  rep_origin     ori: high-copy-number ColE1/pMB1/pBR322/pUC origin of replication
    801..834     +  protein_bind   FRT (minimal): supports FLP-mediated excision but not integration (Turan and Bode, 2011) FLP recombinase from the Saccharomyces cerevisiae 2μ plasmid
    852..886     -  terminator     lambda t0 terminator: minimal transcription terminator from phage lambda (Scholtissek and Grosse, 1987)
    960..1616    -  CDS            cat: CAT_ECOLX - Experimental evidence at protein level: Swiss-Prot protein existence level 1. This enzyme is an effector of chloramphenicol resistance in bacteria. From Escherichia coli. This protein is used as a marker in many commonly used cloning vectors, such as pACYC184.
   1617..14      -  promoter       cat promoter (across the origin): promoter of the E. coli cat gene encoding chloramphenicol acetyltransferase
