[The description below was written by a language model from this plasmid's Addgene catalogue record and pLannotate feature annotations shown in this document.]
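Description:
MTK6_010 is a small (about 1.7 kb) part plasmid from the Mammalian Toolkit (MTK), a modular hierarchical cloning system for building genetic circuits in mammalian cells. It is built on the MTK0_027 part-entry backbone and, although catalogued as a mammalian expression vector, it carries no mammalian promoter, coding sequence or polyadenylation signal of its own. It serves as a bacterial storage vector for a single reusable DNA part. Propagation in E. coli relies on a high-copy ColE1/pUC-type origin of replication. Selection is by chloramphenicol, conferred by the cat gene (chloramphenicol acetyltransferase), which is driven by its native cat promoter and followed by a minimal lambda t0 transcription terminator.

The payload is a synthetic FRT site, the recognition target of FLP recombinase from the yeast 2μ plasmid. The feature annotation identifies it as the 34 bp minimal FRT, which the annotation notes supports FLP-mediated excision but not integration, whereas the repository purpose describes the insert more generally as an FRT recognition site cassette. In the MTK scheme this is a type 6 part, a position reserved for components of the destination backbone such as resistance cassettes, nuclear markers or integrase and recombinase recognition sites. The plasmid is therefore intended to be combined with other typed parts to assemble destination vectors carrying an FRT site, allowing FLP-based recombination of the assembled constructs in mammalian cells. The record does not specify the flanking cloning sites or overhangs that define the part, and the restriction sites used for cloning are listed as unknown.
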