Addgene plasmid #123864: MTK6_010
Purpose: Encodes FRT recognition site cassette as a type 6 part to be used in the MTK system
Depositing lab: Hana El-Samad. Depositing organization: University of California, San Francisco (UCSF). Publication: A Toolkit for Rapid Modular Construction of Biological Circuits in Mammalian Cells. Fonseca JP, Bonny AR, Kumar GR, Ng AH, Town J, Wu QC, Aslankoohi E, Chen SY, Dods G, Harrigan P, Osimiri LC, Kistler AL, El-Samad H. ACS Synth Biol. 2019 Nov 15;8(11):2593-2606. doi: 10.1021/acssynbio.9b00322. Epub 2019 Nov 5. PubMed 31686495.
Backbone
  Vector backbone: MTK0_027
  Vector type: Mammalian Expression
Growth in bacteria
  Bacterial resistance: Chloramphenicol, 25 μg/mL
  Growth temperature: 37°C
  Growth strain: DH5alpha
  Copy number: Unknown
Gene/Insert
  Gene/Insert name: FRT
  Species: Synthetic
  Cloning method: Restriction Enzyme; 5′ cloning site unknown (unknown if destroyed); 3′ cloning site unknown (unknown if destroyed)
Terms and licenses: Academic/Nonprofit Terms; Industry Terms: Not Available to Industry
Depositor comments: Type 6 parts can be components of the destination backbone such as resistance cassette, nuclear marker, integrase recognition sites in the MTK Please visit https://www.biorxiv.org/content/10.1101/506188v2 for BioRxiv preprint
How to cite: MTK6_010 was a gift from Hana El-Samad (Addgene plasmid # 123864 ; http://n2t.net/addgene:123864 ; RRID:Addgene_123864)
